Addgene plasmid #18285: T4 Lysozyme P37G WT*
Depositing lab: Brian Matthews. Depositing organization: University of Oregon.
Backbone
  Vector backbone: pHS1403
  Backbone size w/o insert (bp): 5000
  Vector type: Bacterial Expression
Growth in bacteria
  Bacterial resistance: Ampicillin, 100 μg/mL
  Growth temperature: 37°C
  Growth strain: DH5alpha
  Copy number: High Copy
Gene/Insert
  Gene/Insert name: T4 Lysozyme (alt name: 1s38d)
  Species: Bacteriophage T4
  Insert size (bp): 600
  Mutation: P37G wt*
  GenBank ID: NP_049736
  Entrez Gene: e (a.k.a. T4p123)
  Cloning method: Restriction Enzyme; 5′ cloning site BamHI (not destroyed); 3′ cloning site HindIII (not destroyed)
  Sequencing primers: 5′ na; 3′ GGCGTATCACGAGGCCC
Terms and licenses: Academic/Nonprofit Terms; Industry Terms: Not Available to Industry
Depositor comments: The BamHI site is 27 bp from the ATG and the HindIII site is 115 bp from the stop.
How to cite: T4 Lysozyme P37G WT* was a gift from Brian Matthews (Addgene plasmid # 18285 ; http://n2t.net/addgene:18285 ; RRID:Addgene_18285)
