[The description below was written by a language model from this plasmid's Addgene catalogue record.]
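Description:
T4 Lysozyme P37G WT* is a bacterial expression plasmid built on the pHS1403 backbone (about 5 kb without insert) that carries a point-mutant version of the bacteriophage T4 lysozyme gene (gene e). It is maintained in E. coli as a high-copy plasmid under ampicillin selection. The record does not name the origin of replication, and no feature table is available, so the backbone elements cannot be described beyond these catalogue fields.

The insert is roughly 600 bp and was cloned as a BamHI–HindIII fragment, with both sites preserved. According to the depositor's notes, the BamHI site lies 27 bp from the start codon and the HindIII site 115 bp from the stop codon, so the fragment includes short flanking untranslated sequence around the coding region and can be excised or transferred intact. The encoded protein carries a proline-to-glycine substitution at position 37 (P37G) in the "WT*" background. In the T4 lysozyme literature that designation generally refers to the cysteine-free pseudo-wild-type protein used as a reference for mutational studies, although the record itself does not define it. No fusion tags or reporters are listed, and the promoter driving expression is not stated.

The record gives no explicit purpose. A single-residue variant of this kind in an E. coli expression vector is consistent with producing recombinant mutant lysozyme for studies of how defined substitutions, here the replacement of a conformationally restricted proline with flexible glycine, affect protein structure, folding and stability.
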