>Addgene plasmid #18285 | T4 Lysozyme P37G WT* | addgene partial sequence | sequence record 24072 | 3primeUP
NGAAAAGCCCGCTCATTAGGCGGGCTCAGATCTGCTCATGTTTGACAGCTTATCATCGATAAGCTTCGGC
AATAAATTCTTGATATGTTTTCATATGTTTCCTTTAAATATTTTAATTAGTAATTGTCTATTCAAGTAAT
TGTGAATATACTATCACAATTCCAAGAGAAAGTAAACAGCTTTATAGATTTTTATACGCGTCCCAAGTGC
CAGTTCTAAACGTTGTAATGACTCGTTTTGCGCGATTAGGTGTTTGATTATACCATCTACTTTTAGCTAA
GTTAACTGCTGCTTCATCCCAGCGTTTTTGTTGAAGCATACGTAAAGAGTTAGTAAATCCTGCCACACCG
GTTTCTCCCATTTGGAAAACCATATTAATCAATGCAGCGCGACGAACCGCATCAAGAGAATCATAAACCG
GTTTTAATTTAGCATTTCTCAGAATTCCGCGAACAGCAGCATCAACATCCTGATTAAAGAGTTTTTCAGC
CTCATCTTTTGTAATTACACCATTAGTATTACGCCCAATAGCTTTATCTAATTCAGATTTAGCAGCATTA
AGTGATCCACTTTTTGTAAGCAAATGACCGATGCCAATAGTGTAATAGCCTTCTGTGTCTTTATAGATTT
TAAGTCTAAGACCTTCATCTATACGTAACATTTCAAATATATTCATAATACCTCCTAAGCATCGATGGAT
CCTGTTTCCTGTGTGAATTGTTATCCGCTCACAATTCCACACATTATACGAGCCGATGATAATTGTCACA
GGGGATGGGGAGTAGCTGATCCGGTTCTGGNGAATGTATCGCTCCATCCCNCATAACAGCGAGATATGCA
CNG
